>Addgene plasmid #14833 | pRK5 TGF beta type I receptor (T202D) Flag | addgene full sequence | sequence record 190161 | Addgene NGS Result
CATGTTCTTTCCTGCGTTATCCCCTGATTCTGTGGATAACCGTATTACCGCCTTTGAGTGAGCTGATACC
GCTCGCCGCAGCCGAACGACCGAGCGCAGCGAGTCAGTGAGCGAGGAAGCGGAAGAGCGCCCAATACGCA
AACCGCCTCTCCCCGCGCGTTGGCCGATTCATTAATGCAGCTGGCACGACAGGTTTCCCGACTGGAAAGC
GGGCAGTGAGCGCAACGCAATTAATGTGAGTTAGCTCACTCATTAGGCACCCCAGGCTTTACACTTTATG
CTTCCGGCTCGTATGTTGTGTGGAATTGTGAGCGGATAACAATTTCACACAGGAAACAGCTATGACATGA
TTACGAATTAATTCGAGCTCGCCCGACATTGATTATTGACTAGTTATTAATAGTAATCAATTACGGGGTC
ATTAGTTCATAGCCCATATATGGAGTTCCGCGTTACATAACTTACGGTAAATGGCCCGCCTGGCTGACCG
CCCAACGACCCCCGCCCATTGACGTCAATAATGACGTATGTTCCCATAGTAACGCCAATAGGGACTTTCC
ATTGACGTCAATGGGTGGAGTATTTACGGTAAACTGCCCACTTGGCAGTACATCAAGTGTATCATATGCC
AAGTACGCCCCCTATTGACGTCAATGACGGTAAATGGCCCGCCTGGCATTATGCCCAGTACATGACCTTA
TGGGACTTTCCTACTTGGCAGTACATCTACGTATTAGTCATCGCTATTACCATGGTGATGCGGTTTTGGC
AGTACATCAATGGGCGTGGATAGCGGTTTGACTCACGGGGATTTCCAAGTCTCCACCCCATTGACGTCAA
TGGGAGTTTGTTTTGGCACCAAAATCAACGGGACTTTCCAAAATGTCGTAACAACTCCGCCCCATTGACG
CAAATGGGCGGTAGGCGTGTACGGTGGGAGGTCTATATAAGCAGAGCTCGTTTAGTGAACCGTCAGATCG
CCTGGAGACGCCATCCACGCTGTTTTGACCTCCATAGAAGACACCGGGACCGATCCAGCCTCCGCGGCCG
GGAACGGTGCATTGGAACGCGGATTCCCCGTGCCAAGAGTGACGTAAGTACCGCCTATAGAGTCTATAGG
CCCACCCCCTTGGCTTCGTTAGAACGCGGCTACAATTAATACATAACCTTATGTATCATACACATACGAT
TTAGGTGACACTATAGAATAACATCCACTTTGCCTTTCTCTCCACAGGTGTCCACTCCCAGGTCCAACTG
CACCTCGGTTCTATCGATTGAATTCATGGAGGCAGCATCGGCTGCTTTGCGTCGCTGCCTGCTTCTCATC
GTGTTGGTGGCGGCGGCGACGCTGCTCCCGGGGGCGAAGGCATTACAGTGTTTCTGCCACCTCTGTACAA
AGGACAATTTTACTTGTGAGACAGATGGTCTCTGCTTTGTCTCAGTCACCGAGACCACAGACAAAGTTAT
ACACAATAGCATGTGTATAGCTGAAATCGACCTAATTCCCCGAGACAGGCCATTTGTTTGTGCACCATCT
TCAAAAACAGGGGCAGTTACGTATTGCTGCAATCAGGATCACTGCAATAAAATAGAACTCCCAACTACAG
GACCTTTTTCAGAAAAGCAGTCAGCTGGCCTCGGTCCTGTGGAGCTGGCAGCTGTCATTGCTGGTCCAGT
CTGCTTCGTCTGCATTGCACTTATGCTGATGGTCTATATCTGCCACAACGGATCTATGCGCACTGTCATT
CACCACCGCGTGCCAAATGAAGAGGATCCCTCACTAGATCGCCCTTTCATTTCAGAGGGCACCACCTTAA
AAGATTTAATTTATGATATGACAACATCAGGGTCTGGATCAGGTTTACCACTGCTTGTTCAAAGAACAAT
TGCAAGGGACATTGTGCTACAAGAAAGCATCGGCAAAGGTCGGTTTGGAGAAGTTTGGCGAGGCAAATGG
CGGGGAGAAGAAGTTGCCGTGAAGATATTCTCTTCTAGAGAAGAACGTTCATGGTTCCGAGAGGCAGAGA
TTTATCAGACTGTAATGTTACGCCATGAAAATATCCTGGGGTTTATAGCAGCAGACAACAAAGACAATGG
TACATGGACTCAGCTGTGGTTGGTGTCGGATTATCATGAGCATGGATCCCTTTTCGATTACTTGAATAGA
TACACTGTTACTGTGGAAGGAATGATCAAACTCGCTCTGTCCACGGCAAGTGGTCTTGCCCATCTTCACA
TGGAGATTGTTGGTACCCAAGGAAAACCAGCTATTGCCCATAGAGATTTGAAATCAAAGAATATCTTGGT
GAAGAAAAATGGAACCTGTTGTATTGCAGATTTGGGACTTGCTGTGAGACATGATTCTGCCACAGATACA
ATTGATATTGCTCCAAACCACAGAGTAGGCACTAAAAGGTATATGGCCCCTGAAGTTCTAGATGATTCCA
TAAATATGAAACATTTTGAATCCTTCAAACGTGCTGACATCTATGCAATGGGCTTAGTATTCTGGGAAAT
CGCTCGACGCTGTTCCATTGGCGGAATCCACGAAGACTACCAGTTGCCTTACTATGATCTTGTACCTTCT
GATCCATCCGTTGAAGAAATGAGAAAAGTAGTTTGTGAACAGAAGTTAAGGCCAAATATTCCCAACAGAT
GGCAGAGCTGTGAGGCCTTGAGAGTGATGGCCAAAATTATGAGAGAATGTTGGTATGCCAATGGAGCAGC
TAGGCTGACAGCTTTGCGAATTAAAAAAACATTGTCACAGCTCAGCCAACAGGAAGGCATCAAAATGGTC
GACATGGACTACAAGGACGACGACGACAAGTGATAAGCTTGGCCGCCATGGCCCAACTTGTTTATTGCAG
CTTATAATGGTTACAAATAAAGCAATAGCATCACAAATTTCACAAATAAAGCATTTTTTTCACTGCATTC
TAGTTGTGGTTTGTCCAAACTCATCAATGTATCTTATCATGTCTGGATCGGGAATTAATTCGGCGCAGCA
CCATGGCCTGAAATAACCTCTGAAAGAGGAACTTGGTTAGGTACCTTCTGAGGCGGAAAGAACCAGCTGT
GGAATGTGTGTCAGTTAGGGTGTGGAAAGTCCCCAGGCTCCCCAGCAGGCAGAAGTATGCAAAGCATGCA
TCTCAATTAGTCAGCAACCAGGTGTGGAAAGTCCCCAGGCTCCCCAGCAGGCAGAAGTATGCAAAGCATG
CATCTCAATTAGTCAGCAACCATAGTCCCGCCCCTAACTCCGCCCATCCCGCCCCTAACTCCGCCCAGTT
CCGCCCATTCTCCGCCCCATGGCTGACTAATTTTTTTTATTTATGCAGAGGCCGAGGCCGCCTCGGCCTC
TGAGCTATTCCAGAAGTAGTGAGGAGGCTTTTTTGGAGGCCTAGGCTTTTGCAAAAAGCTGTTAACAGCT
TGGCACTGGCCGTCGTTTTACAACGTCGTGACTGGGAAAACCCTGGCGTTACCCAACTTAATCGCCTTGC
AGCACATCCCCCTTTCGCCAGCTGGCGTAATAGCGAAGAGGCCCGCACCGATCGCCCTTCCCAACAGTTG
CGCAGCCTGAATGGCGAATGGCGCCTGATGCGGTATTTTCTCCTTACGCATCTGTGCGGTATTTCACACC
GCATA
[142 nt withheld, positions 3646-3787]
C
[141 nt withheld, positions 3789-3929]
CCTTTGACGTTGGAGTCCACGTTCTTT
[37 nt withheld, positions 3957-3993]
ACCCTATCTCGGGCTATTCTTTTGATTTATAAGGGATTTTGCCGATTTCGGCCTATTGGTTAAAAAATGA
GCTGATTTAACAAAAATTTAACGCGAATTTTAACAAAATATTAACGTTTACAATTTTATGGTGCACTCTC
AGTACAATCTGCTCTGATGCCGCATAGTTAAGCCAGCCCCGACACCCGCCAACACCCGCTGACGCGCCCT
GACGGGCTTGTCTGCTCCCGGCATCCGCTTACAGACAAGCTGTGACCGTCTCCGGGAGCTGCATGTGTCA
GAGGTTTTCACCGTCATCACCGAAACGCGCGAGACGAAAGGGCCTCGTGATACGCCTATTTTTATAGGTT
AATGTCATGATAATAATGGTTTCTTAGACGTCAGGTGGCACTTTTCGGGGAAATGTGCGCGGAACCCCTA
TTTGTTTATTTTTCTAAATACATTCAAATATGTATCCGCTCATGAGACAATAACCCTGATAAATGCTTCA
ATAATATTGAAAAAGGAAGAGTATGAGTATTCAACATTTCCGTGTCGCCCTTATTCCCTTTTTTGCGGCA
TTTTGCCTTCCTGTTTTTGCTCACCCAGAAACGCTGGTGAAAGTAAAAGATGCTGAAGATCAGTTGGGTG
CACGAGTGGGTTACATCGAACTGGATCTCAACAGCGGTAAGATCCTTGAGAGTTTTCGCCCCGAAGAACG
TTTTCCAATGATGAGCACTTTTAAAGTTCTGCTATGTGGCGCGGTATTATCCCGTATTGACGCCGGGCAA
GAGCAACTCGGTCGCCGCATACACTATTCTCAGAATGACTTGGTTGAGTACTCACCAGTCACAGAAAAGC
ATCTTACGGATGGCATGACAGTAAGAGAATTATGCAGTGCTGCCATAACCATGAGTGATAACACTGCGGC
CAACTTACTTCTGACAACGATCGGAGGACCGAAGGAGCTAACCGCTTTTTTGCACAACATGGGGGATCAT
GTAACTCGCCTTGATCGTTGGGAACCGGAGCTGAATGAAGCCATACCAAACGACGAGCGTGACACCACGA
TGCCTGTAGCAATGGCAACAACGTTGCGCAAACTATTAACTGGCGAACTACTTACTCTAGCTTCCCGGCA
ACAATTAATAGACTGGATGGAGGCGGATAAAGTTGCAGGACCACTTCTGCGCTCGGCCCTTCCGGCTGGC
TGGTTTATTGCTGATAAATCTGGAGCCGGTGAGCGTGGGTCTCGCGGTATCATTGCAGCACTGGGGCCAG
ATGGTAAGCCCTCCCGTATCGTAGTTATCTACACGACGGGGAGTCAGGCAACTATGGATGAACGAAATAG
ACAGATCGCTGAGATAGGTGCCTCACTGATTAAGCATTGGTAACTGTCAGACCAAGTTTACTCATATATA
CTTTAGATTGATTTAAAACTTCATTTTTAATTTAAAAGGATCTAGGTGAAGATCCTTTTTGATAATCTCA
TGACCAAAATCCCTTAACGTGAGTTTTCGTTCCACTGAGCGTCAGACCCCGTAGAAAAGATCAAAGGATC
TTCTTGAGATCCTTTTTTTCTGCGCGTAATCTGCTGCTTGCAAACAAAAAAACCACCGCTACCAGCGGTG
GTTTGTTTGCCGGATCAAGAGCTACCAACTCTTTTTCCGAAGGTAACTGGCTTCAGCAGAGCGCAGATAC
CAAATACTGTTCTTCTAGTGTAGCCGTAGTTAGGCCACCACTTCAAGAACTCTGTAGCACCGCCTACATA
CCTCGCTCTGCTAATCCTGTTACCAGTGGCTGCTGCCAGTGGCGATAAGTCGTGTCTTACCGGGTTGGAC
TCAAGACGATAGTTACCGGATAAGGCGCAGCGGTCGGGCTGAACGGGGGGTTCGTGCACACAGCCCAGCT
TGGAGCGAACGACCTACACCGAACTGAGATACCTACAGCGTGAGCTATGAGAAAGCGCCACGCTTCCCGA
AGGGAGAAAGGCGGACAGGTATCCGGTAAGCGGCAGGGTCGGAACAGGAGAGCGCACGAGGGAGCTTCCA
GGGGGAAACGCCTGGTATCTTTATAGTCCTGTCGGGTTTCGCCACCTCTGACTTGAGCGTCGATTTTTGT
GATGCTCGTCAGGGGGGCGGAGCCTATGGAAAAACGCCAGCAACGCGGCCTTTTTACGGTTCCTGGCCTT
TTGCTGGCCTTTTGCTCA
Features (pLannotate 1.2.2; 22 found; start..end, strand, type, name):
      1..125     +  rep_origin     RSF ori (fragment): Plasmids containing the RSF 1030 origin of replication can be propagated in E. coli cells that contain additional plasmids with compatible origins.
    127..219     +  CDS            lacI (fragment): lac repressor; lacI; The lac repressor binds to the lac operator to inhibit transcription in E. coli. This inhibition can be relieved by adding lactose or isopropyl-β-D-thiogalactopyranoside (IPTG).
    232..253     +  protein_bind   CAP binding site: CAP binding activates transcription in the presence of cAMP. E. coli catabolite activator protein
    268..298     +  promoter       lac promoter: promoter for the E. coli lac operon
    306..322     +  protein_bind   lac operator: The lac repressor binds to the lac operator to inhibit transcription in E. coli. This inhibition can be relieved by adding lactose or isopropyl-β-D-thiogalactopyranoside (IPTG). lac repressor encoded by lacI
    375..754     +  enhancer       CMV enhancer: human cytomegalovirus immediate early enhancer
    755..958     +  promoter       CMV promoter: human cytomegalovirus (CMV) immediate early promoter
   1094..1137    +  intron         CMV intron (fragment): modified intron A from human cytomegalovirus
   1189..1207    +  promoter       SP6 promoter: promoter for bacteriophage SP6 RNA polymerase
   1211..1248    +  CDS            IgH signal sequence (fragment): signal sequence from the mouse immunoglobulin heavy chain variable region
   1286..2797    +  CDS            Tgfbr1: TGFR1_RAT - Experimental evidence at protein level: Swiss-Prot protein existence level 1. Transmembrane serine/threonine kinase forming with the TGF- beta type II serine/threonine kinase receptor, TGFBR2, the non- promiscuous receptor for the TGF-beta cytokines TGFB1, TGFB2 and TGFB3. Transduces the TGFB1, TGFB2 and TGFB3 signal from the cell surface to the cytoplasm and is thus regulating a plethora of physiological and pathological processes including cell cycle arrest in epithelial and hematopoietic cells, control of mesenchymal cell proliferation and differentiation, wound healing, extrace
   2810..2830    +  CDS            FLAG (fragment): FLAG® epitope tag, followed by an enterokinase cleavage site
   2855..2989    +  polyA_signal   SV40 poly(A) signal: SV40 polyadenylation signal
   3058..3415    +  promoter       SV40 promoter: SV40 enhancer and early promoter
   3434..3588    +  CDS            lacZα (fragment): LacZα fragment of β-galactosidase; lacZ fragment
   3594..3645    -  misc_feature   bom (fragment): basis of mobility region from pBR322
   3664..4044    +  rep_origin     M13 ori (sequence partly withheld): M13 bacteriophage origin of replication; arrow indicates direction of (+) strand synthesis
   4120..4169    -  misc_feature   bom (fragment): basis of mobility region from pBR322
   4271..4306    -  CDS            rop (fragment): Rop protein, which maintains plasmids at low copy number; rop
   4401..4505    +  promoter       AmpR promoter: bla
   4506..5366    +  CDS            AmpR: β-lactamase; bla; confers resistance to ampicillin, carbenicillin, and related antibiotics
   5537..6125    +  rep_origin     ori: high-copy-number ColE1/pMB1/pBR322/pUC origin of replication
