[The description below was written by a language model from this plasmid's Addgene catalogue record and pLannotate feature annotations shown in this document.]
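Description:
pRK5 TGF beta type I receptor (T202D) Flag is a mammalian expression plasmid built on a Flag-modified version of the pRK5 backbone. It is maintained in E. coli as a high-copy plasmid through a ColE1/pUC-type origin and selected with ampicillin via the β-lactamase gene. The sequenced record is about 6.2 kb. An M13 phage origin is also annotated, along with an SV40 enhancer/early promoter region downstream of the expression cassette. Several short fragments (lacI, lacZα, bom, rop, RSF ori, and the lac promoter/operator) appear to be backbone remnants rather than functional parts.

The expression cassette uses the human CMV immediate-early enhancer and promoter, followed by a fragment of CMV intron A and an SP6 promoter, which also serves as the 5′ sequencing primer site. The insert is the rat Tgfbr1 (ALK5) coding sequence, cloned between EcoRI and SalI. It is fused at its C terminus to a backbone-encoded FLAG epitope for detection or immunoprecipitation, and the transcript ends at an SV40 polyadenylation signal. The annotation tool also flags a short match to an IgH signal sequence just upstream of the receptor coding region; the catalogue entry does not mention it, so its significance is unclear.

The receptor carries a threonine 202 to aspartate substitution, which the depositor describes as constitutively activating. A 9 bp linker encoding three extra residues lies directly upstream of the GS domain and is stated not to affect function. The associated publication deals with ligand-independent activation of TGF-β signalling, so the plasmid is suited to transfection experiments that switch on type I receptor signalling in mammalian cells without added ligand.
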