Addgene plasmid #14833: pRK5 TGF beta type I receptor (T202D) Flag
Depositing lab: Rik Derynck. Depositing organization: University of California, San Francisco (UCSF). Publication: Ligand-independent activation of transforming growth factor (TGF) beta signaling pathways by heteromeric cytoplasmic domains of TGF-beta receptors. Feng XH, Derynck R. J Biol Chem. 1996 May 31. 271(22):13123-9. 10.1074/jbc.271.22.13123 PubMed 8662796.
Backbone
  Vector backbone: pRK5 modified with flag
  Backbone manufacturer: Genentech
  Backbone size w/o insert (bp): 4700
  Vector type: Mammalian Expression
Growth in bacteria
  Bacterial resistance: Ampicillin, 100 μg/mL
  Growth temperature: 37°C
  Growth strain: DH5alpha
  Copy number: High Copy
Gene/Insert
  Gene/Insert name: TGF beta type I receptor (alt names: TGFb type I receptor; Tgfbr1; ALK5)
  Species: R. norvegicus (rat)
  Mutation: Threonine 202 mutated to aspartate. Constitutively active mutant.
  Entrez Gene: Tgfbr1 (a.k.a. Alk5, Skr4, Tgfr-1, tbetaR-I)
  Tag / fusion protein: flag (C terminal on backbone)
  Cloning method: Restriction Enzyme; 5′ cloning site EcoRI (not destroyed); 3′ cloning site SalI (not destroyed)
  Sequencing primers: 5′ SP6
Terms and licenses: Academic/Nonprofit Terms; Industry Terms: Not Available to Industry
Depositor comments: See Author's map for more information. A 9bp linker was added directly upstream of the GS domain. The linker encodes the amino acids GSM. The additional sequence does not affect plasmid function.
How to cite: pRK5 TGF beta type I receptor (T202D) Flag was a gift from Rik Derynck (Addgene plasmid # 14833 ; http://n2t.net/addgene:14833 ; RRID:Addgene_14833)
