>Addgene plasmid #14833 | pRK5 TGF beta type I receptor (T202D) Flag | addgene partial sequence | sequence record 119777 | SV40pA-R 5'-GAAATTTGTGATGCTATTGC-3'
AGTTGGGCCATGGCGGCCAAGCTTATCACTTGTCGTCGTCGTCCTTGTAGTCCATGTCGACCATTTTGAT
GCCTTCCTGTTGGCTGAGCTGTGACAATGTTTTTTTAATTCGCAAAGCTGTCAGCCTAGCTGCTCCATTG
GCATACCAACATTCTCTCATAATTTTGGCCATCACTCTCAAGGCCTCACAGCTCTGCCATCTGTTGGGAA
TATTTGGCCTTAACTTCTGTTCACAAACTACTTTTCTCATTTCTTCAACGGATGGATCAGAAGGTACAAG
ATCATAGTAAGGCAACTGGTAGTCTTCGTGGATTCCGCCAATGGAACAGCGTCGAGCGATTTCCCAGAAT
ACTAAGCCCATTGCATAGATGTCAGCACGTTTGAAGGATTCAAAATGTTTCATATTTATGGAATCATCTA
GAACTTCAGGGGCCATATACCTTTTAGTGCCTACTCTGTGGTTTGGAGCAATATCAATTGTATCTGTGGC
AGAATCATGTCTCACAGCAAGTCCCAAATCTGCAATACAACAGGTTCCATTTTTCTTCACCAAGATATTC
TTTGATTTCAAATCTCTATGGGCAATAGCTGGTTTTCCTTGGGTACCAACAATCTCCATGTGAAGATGGG
CAAGACCACTTGCCGTGGACAGAGCGAGTTTGATCATTCCTTCCACAGTAACAGTGTATCTATTCAAGTA
ATCGAAAAGGGATCCATGCTCATGATAATCCGACACCAACCACAGCTGAGTCCATGTACCATTGTCTTTG
TTGTCTGCTGCTATAAACCCCAGGATATTTTCATGGCGTAACATTACAGTCTGATAAATCTCTGCCTCTC
GGAACCATGAACGTTCTTCTCTAGAAGAGAATATCTTCACGGCAACTTCTTCTCCCCGCCATTTGCCTCG
CCAAA
