>Addgene plasmid #14833 | pRK5 TGF beta type I receptor (T202D) Flag | addgene partial sequence | sequence record 119778 | Sp6 5'-ATTTAGGTGACACTATAG-3'
GGTGTCCACTCCCAGGTCCAACTGCACCTCGGTTCTATCGATTGAATTCATGGAGGCAGCATCGGCTGCT
TTGCGTCGCTGCCTGCTTCTCATCGTGTTGGTGGCGGCGGCGACGCTGCTCCCGGGGGCGAAGGCATTAC
AGTGTTTCTGCCACCTCTGTACAAAGGACAATTTTACTTGTGAGACAGATGGTCTCTGCTTTGTCTCAGT
CACCGAGACCACAGACAAAGTTATACACAATAGCATGTGTATAGCTGAAATCGACCTAATTCCCCGAGAC
AGGCCATTTGTTTGTGCACCATCTTCAAAAACAGGGGCAGTTACGTATTGCTGCAATCAGGATCACTGCA
ATAAAATAGAACTCCCAACTACAGGACCTTTTTCAGAAAAGCAGTCAGCTGGCCTCGGTCCTGTGGAGCT
GGCAGCTGTCATTGCTGGTCCAGTCTGCTTCGTCTGCATTGCACTTATGCTGATGGTCTATATCTGCCAC
AACGGATCTATGCGCACTGTCATTCACCACCGCGTGCCAAATGAAGAGGATCCCTCACTAGATCGCCCTT
TCATTTCAGAGGGCACCACCTTAAAAGATTTAATTTATGATATGACAACATCAGGGTCTGGATCAGGTTT
ACCACTGCTTGTTCAAAGAACAATTGCAAGGGACATTGTGCTACAAGAAAGCATCGGCAAAGGTCGGTTT
GGAGAAGTTTGGCGAGGCAAATGGCGGGGAGAAGAAGTTGCCGTGAAGATATTCTCTTCTAGAGAAGAAC
GTTCATGGTTCCGAGAGGCAGAGATTTATCAGACTGTAATGTTACGCCATGAAAATATCCTGGGGTTTAT
AGCAGCAGACAACAAAGACAATGGTACATGGACTCAGCTGTGGTTGGTGTCGGATTATCATGAGCATGGA
TCCCTTTTCGATTACTTGAATAGATACACTGTTACTGTGGAAGGAATGATCAAACTCGCTCTGTCCACGG
CAAGTGGTCTTGCCCATCTTCACATGGAGATTGTTGGTA
